>Addgene plasmid #221651 | p8391 LentiCRISPRv2 Neo sgPTPN14-1 | addgene full sequence | sequence record 438023 | Addgene NGS Result
TGCGGTTTTGGCAGTACATCAATGGGCGTGGATAGCGGTTTGACTCACGGGGATTTCCAAGTCTCCACCC
CATTGACGTCAATGGGAGTTTGTTTTGGCACCAAAATCAACGGGACTTTCCAAAATGTCGTAACAACTCC
GCCCCATTGACGCAAATGGGCGGTAGGCGTGTACGGTGGGAGGTCTATATAAGCAGCGCGTTTTGCCTGT
ACTGGGTCTCTCTGGTTAGACCAGATCTGAGCCTGGGAGCTCTCTGGCTAACTAGGGAACCCACTGCTTA
AGCCTCAATAAAGCTTGCCTTGAGTGCTTCAAGTAGTGTGTGCCCGTCTGTTGTGTGACTCTGGTAACTA
GAGATCCCTCAGACCCTTTTAGTCAGTGTGGAAAATCTCTAGCAGTGGCGCCCGAACAGGGACTTGAAAG
CGAAAGGGAAACCAGAGGAGCTCTCTCGACGCAGGACTCGGCTTGCTGAAGCGCGCACGGCAAGAGGCGA
GGGGCGGCGACTGGTGAGTACGCCAAAAATTTTGACTAGCGGAGGCTAGAAGGAGAGAGATGGGTGCGAG
AGCGTCAGTATTAAGCGGGGGAGAATTAGATCGCGATGGGAAAAAATTCGGTTAAGGCCAGGGGGAAAGA
AAAAATATAAATTAAAACATATAGTATGGGCAAGCAGGGAGCTAGAACGATTCGCAGTTAATCCTGGCCT
GTTAGAAACATCAGAAGGCTGTAGACAAATACTGGGACAGCTACAACCATCCCTTCAGACAGGATCAGAA
GAACTTAGATCATTATATAATACAGTAGCAACCCTCTATTGTGTGCATCAAAGGATAGAGATAAAAGACA
CCAAGGAAGCTTTAGACAAGATAGAGGAAGAGCAAAACAAAAGTAAGACCACCGCACAGCAAGCGGCCGC
TGATCTTCAGACCTGGAGGAGGAGATATGAGGGACAATTGGAGAAGTGAATTATATAAATATAAAGTAGT
AAAAATTGAACCATTAGGAGTAGCACCCACCAAGGCAAAGAGAAGAGTGGTGCAGAGAGAAAAAAGAGCA
GTGGGAATAGGAGCTTTGTTCCTTGGGTTCTTGGGAGCAGCAGGAAGCACTATGGGCGCAGCGTCAATGA
CGCTGACGGTACAGGCCAGACAATTATTGTCTGGTATAGTGCAGCAGCAGAACAATTTGCTGAGGGCTAT
TGAGGCGCAACAGCATCTGTTGCAACTCACAGTCTGGGGCATCAAGCAGCTCCAGGCAAGAATCCTGGCT
GTGGAAAGATACCTAAAGGATCAACAGCTCCTGGGGATTTGGGGTTGCTCTGGAAAACTCATTTGCACCA
CTGCTGTGCCTTGGAATGCTAGTTGGAGTAATAAATCTCTGGAACAGATTTGGAATCACACGACCTGGAT
GGAGTGGGACAGAGAAATTAACAATTACACAAGCTTAATACACTCCTTAATTGAAGAATCGCAAAACCAG
CAAGAAAAGAATGAACAAGAATTATTGGAATTAGATAAATGGGCAAGTTTGTGGAATTGGTTTAACATAA
CAAATTGGCTGTGGTATATAAAATTATTCATAATGATAGTAGGAGGCTTGGTAGGTTTAAGAATAGTTTT
TGCTGTACTTTCTATAGTGAATAGAGTTAGGCAGGGATATTCACCATTATCGTTTCAGACCCACCTCCCA
ACCCCGAGGGGACCCGACAGGCCCGAAGGAATAGAAGAAGAAGGTGGAGAGAGAGACAGAGACAGATCCA
TTCGATTAGTGAACGGATCGGCACTGCGTGCGCCAATTCTGCAGACAAATGGCAGTATTCATCCACAATT
TTAAAAGAAAAGGGGGGATTGGGGGGTACAGTGCAGGGGAAAGAATAGTAGACATAATAGCAACAGACAT
ACAAACTAAAGAATTACAAAAACAAATTACAAAAATTCAAAATTTTCGGGTTTATTACAGGGACAGCAGA
GATCCAGTTTGGTTAATTAAGGTACCGAGGGCCTATTTCCCATGATTCCTTCATATTTGCATATACGATA
CAAGGCTGTTAGAGAGATAATTAGAATTAATTTGACTGTAAACACAAAGATATTAGTACAAAATACGTGA
CGTAGAAAGTAATAATTTCTTGGGTAGTTTGCAGTTTTAAAATTATGTTTTAAAATGGACTATCATATGC
TTACCGTAACTTGAAAGTATTTCGATTTCTTGGCTTTATATATCTTGTGGAAAGGACGAAACACCGCATG
ACTGTCTCATAATCGGGTTTTAGAGCTAGAAATAGCAAGTTAAAATAAGGCTAGTCCGTTATCAACTTGA
AAAAGTGGCACCGAGTCGGTGCTTTTTTGAATTCGCTAGCTAGGTCTTGAAAGGAGTGGGAATTGGCTCC
GGTGCCCGTCAGTGGGCAGAGCGCACATCGCCCACAGTCCCCGAGAAGTTGGGGGGAGGGGTCGGCAATT
GATCCGGTGCCTAGAGAAGGTGGCGCGGGGTAAACTGGGAAAGTGATGTCGTGTACTGGCTCCGCCTTTT
TCCCGAGGGTGGGGGAGAACCGTATATAAGTGCAGTAGTCGCCGTGAACGTTCTTTTTCGCAACGGGTTT
GCCGCCAGAACACAGGACCGGTTCTAGAGCGCTGCCACCATGGACAAGAAGTACAGCATCGGCCTGGACA
TCGGCACCAACTCTGTGGGCTGGGCCGTGATCACCGACGAGTACAAGGTGCCCAGCAAGAAATTCAAGGT
GCTGGGCAACACCGACCGGCACAGCATCAAGAAGAACCTGATCGGAGCCCTGCTGTTCGACAGCGGCGAA
ACAGCCGAGGCCACCCGGCTGAAGAGAACCGCCAGAAGAAGATACACCAGACGGAAGAACCGGATCTGCT
ATCTGCAAGAGATCTTCAGCAACGAGATGGCCAAGGTGGACGACAGCTTCTTCCACAGACTGGAAGAGTC
CTTCCTGGTGGAAGAGGATAAGAAGCACGAGCGGCACCCCATCTTCGGCAACATCGTGGACGAGGTGGCC
TACCACGAGAAGTACCCCACCATCTACCACCTGAGAAAGAAACTGGTGGACAGCACCGACAAGGCCGACC
TGCGGCTGATCTATCTGGCCCTGGCCCACATGATCAAGTTCCGGGGCCACTTCCTGATCGAGGGCGACCT
GAACCCCGACAACAGCGACGTGGACAAGCTGTTCATCCAGCTGGTGCAGACCTACAACCAGCTGTTCGAG
GAAAACCCCATCAACGCCAGCGGCGTGGACGCCAAGGCCATCCTGTCTGCCAGACTGAGCAAGAGCAGAC
GGCTGGAAAATCTGATCGCCCAGCTGCCCGGCGAGAAGAAGAATGGCCTGTTCGGAAACCTGATTGCCCT
GAGCCTGGGCCTGACCCCCAACTTCAAGAGCAACTTCGACCTGGCCGAGGATGCCAAACTGCAGCTGAGC
AAGGACACCTACGACGACGACCTGGACAACCTGCTGGCCCAGATCGGCGACCAGTACGCCGACCTGTTTC
TGGCCGCCAAGAACCTGTCCGACGCCATCCTGCTGAGCGACATCCTGAGAGTGAACACCGAGATCACCAA
GGCCCCCCTGAGCGCCTCTATGATCAAGAGATACGACGAGCACCACCAGGACCTGACCCTGCTGAAAGCT
CTCGTGCGGCAGCAGCTGCCTGAGAAGTACAAAGAGATTTTCTTCGACCAGAGCAAGAACGGCTACGCCG
GCTACATTGACGGCGGAGCCAGCCAGGAAGAGTTCTACAAGTTCATCAAGCCCATCCTGGAAAAGATGGA
CGGCACCGAGGAACTGCTCGTGAAGCTGAACAGAGAGGACCTGCTGCGGAAGCAGCGGACCTTCGACAAC
GGCAGCATCCCCCACCAGATCCACCTGGGAGAGCTGCACGCCATTCTGCGGCGGCAGGAAGATTTTTACC
CATTCCTGAAGGACAACCGGGAAAAGATCGAGAAGATCCTGACCTTCCGCATCCCCTACTACGTGGGCCC
TCTGGCCAGGGGAAACAGCAGATTCGCCTGGATGACCAGAAAGAGCGAGGAAACCATCACCCCCTGGAAC
TTCGAGGAAGTGGTGGACAAGGGCGCTTCCGCCCAGAGCTTCATCGAGCGGATGACCAACTTCGATAAGA
ACCTGCCCAACGAGAAGGTGCTGCCCAAGCACAGCCTGCTGTACGAGTACTTCACCGTGTATAACGAGCT
GACCAAAGTGAAATACGTGACCGAGGGAATGAGAAAGCCCGCCTTCCTGAGCGGCGAGCAGAAAAAGGCC
ATCGTGGACCTGCTGTTCAAGACCAACCGGAAAGTGACCGTGAAGCAGCTGAAAGAGGACTACTTCAAGA
AAATCGAGTGCTTCGACTCCGTGGAAATCTCCGGCGTGGAAGATCGGTTCAACGCCTCCCTGGGCACATA
CCACGATCTGCTGAAAATTATCAAGGACAAGGACTTCCTGGACAATGAGGAAAACGAGGACATTCTGGAA
GATATCGTGCTGACCCTGACACTGTTTGAGGACAGAGAGATGATCGAGGAACGGCTGAAAACCTATGCCC
ACCTGTTCGACGACAAAGTGATGAAGCAGCTGAAGCGGCGGAGATACACCGGCTGGGGCAGGCTGAGCCG
GAAGCTGATCAACGGCATCCGGGACAAGCAGTCCGGCAAGACAATCCTGGATTTCCTGAAGTCCGACGGC
TTCGCCAACAGAAACTTCATGCAGCTGATCCACGACGACAGCCTGACCTTTAAAGAGGACATCCAGAAAG
CCCAGGTGTCCGGCCAGGGCGATAGCCTGCACGAGCACATTGCCAATCTGGCCGGCAGCCCCGCCATTAA
GAAGGGCATCCTGCAGACAGTGAAGGTGGTGGACGAGCTCGTGAAAGTGATGGGCCGGCACAAGCCCGAG
AACATCGTGATCGAAATGGCCAGAGAGAACCAGACCACCCAGAAGGGACAGAAGAACAGCCGCGAGAGAA
TGAAGCGGATCGAAGAGGGCATCAAAGAGCTGGGCAGCCAGATCCTGAAAGAACACCCCGTGGAAAACAC
CCAGCTGCAGAACGAGAAGCTGTACCTGTACTACCTGCAGAATGGGCGGGATATGTACGTGGACCAGGAA
CTGGACATCAACCGGCTGTCCGACTACGATGTGGACCATATCGTGCCTCAGAGCTTTCTGAAGGACGACT
CCATCGACAACAAGGTGCTGACCAGAAGCGACAAGAACCGGGGCAAGAGCGACAACGTGCCCTCCGAAGA
GGTCGTGAAGAAGATGAAGAACTACTGGCGGCAGCTGCTGAACGCCAAGCTGATTACCCAGAGAAAGTTC
GACAATCTGACCAAGGCCGAGAGAGGCGGCCTGAGCGAACTGGATAAGGCCGGCTTCATCAAGAGACAGC
TGGTGGAAACCCGGCAGATCACAAAGCACGTGGCACAGATCCTGGACTCCCGGATGAACACTAAGTACGA
CGAGAATGACAAGCTGATCCGGGAAGTGAAAGTGATCACCCTGAAGTCCAAGCTGGTGTCCGATTTCCGG
AAGGATTTCCAGTTTTACAAAGTGCGCGAGATCAACAACTACCACCACGCCCACGACGCCTACCTGAACG
CCGTCGTGGGAACCGCCCTGATCAAAAAGTACCCTAAGCTGGAAAGCGAGTTCGTGTACGGCGACTACAA
GGTGTACGACGTGCGGAAGATGATCGCCAAGAGCGAGCAGGAAATCGGCAAGGCTACCGCCAAGTACTTC
TTCTACAGCAACATCATGAACTTTTTCAAGACCGAGATTACCCTGGCCAACGGCGAGATCCGGAAGCGGC
CTCTGATCGAGACAAACGGCGAAACCGGGGAGATCGTGTGGGATAAGGGCCGGGATTTTGCCACCGTGCG
GAAAGTGCTGAGCATGCCCCAAGTGAATATCGTGAAAAAGACCGAGGTGCAGACAGGCGGCTTCAGCAAA
GAGTCTATCCTGCCCAAGAGGAACAGCGATAAGCTGATCGCCAGAAAGAAGGACTGGGACCCTAAGAAGT
ACGGCGGCTTCGACAGCCCCACCGTGGCCTATTCTGTGCTGGTGGTGGCCAAAGTGGAAAAGGGCAAGTC
CAAGAAACTGAAGAGTGTGAAAGAGCTGCTGGGGATCACCATCATGGAAAGAAGCAGCTTCGAGAAGAAT
CCCATCGACTTTCTGGAAGCCAAGGGCTACAAAGAAGTGAAAAAGGACCTGATCATCAAGCTGCCTAAGT
ACTCCCTGTTCGAGCTGGAAAACGGCCGGAAGAGAATGCTGGCCTCTGCCGGCGAACTGCAGAAGGGAAA
CGAACTGGCCCTGCCCTCCAAATATGTGAACTTCCTGTACCTGGCCAGCCACTATGAGAAGCTGAAGGGC
TCCCCCGAGGATAATGAGCAGAAACAGCTGTTTGTGGAACAGCACAAGCACTACCTGGACGAGATCATCG
AGCAGATCAGCGAGTTCTCCAAGAGAGTGATCCTGGCCGACGCTAATCTGGACAAAGTGCTGTCCGCCTA
CAACAAGCACCGGGATAAGCCCATCAGAGAGCAGGCCGAGAATATCATCCACCTGTTTACCCTGACCAAT
CTGGGAGCCCCTGCCGCCTTCAAGTACTTTGACACCACCATCGACCGGAAGAGGTACACCAGCACCAAAG
AGGTGCTGGACGCCACCCTGATCCACCAGAGCATCACCGGCCTGTACGAGACACGGATCGACCTGTCTCA
GCTGGGAGGCGACAAGCGACCTGCCGCCACAAAGAAGGCTGGACAGGCTAAGAAGAAGAAAGATTACAAA
GACGATGACGATAAGGGATCCGGCGCAACAAACTTCTCTCTGCTGAAACAAGCCGGAGATGTCGAAGAGA
ATCCTGGACCGATTGAACAAGATGGATTGCACGCAGGTTCTCCGGCCGCTTGGGTGGAGAGGCTATTCGG
CTATGACTGGGCACAACAGACAATCGGCTGCTCTGATGCCGCCGTGTTCCGGCTGTCAGCGCAGGGGCGC
CCGGTTCTTTTTGTCAAGACCGACCTGTCCGGTGCCCTGAATGAACTGCAGGACGAGGCAGCGCGGCTAT
CGTGGCTGGCCACGACGGGCGTTCCTTGCGCAGCTGTGCTCGACGTTGTCACTGAAGCGGGAAGGGACTG
GCTGCTATTGGGCGAAGTGCCGGGGCAGGATCTCCTGTCATCTCACCTTGCTCCTGCCGAGAAAGTATCC
ATCATGGCTGATGCAATGCGGCGGCTGCATACGCTTGATCCGGCTACCTGCCCATTCGACCACCAAGCGA
AACATCGCATCGAGCGAGCACGTACTCGGATGGAAGCCGGTCTTGTCGATCAGGATGATCTGGACGAAGA
GCATCAGGGGCTCGCGCCAGCCGAACTGTTCGCCAGGCTCAAGGCGCGCATGCCCGACGGCGAGGATCTC
GTCGTGACCCATGGCGATGCCTGCTTGCCGAATATCATGGTGGAAAATGGCCGCTTTTCTGGATTCATCG
ACTGTGGCCGGCTGGGTGTGGCGGACCGCTATCAGGACATAGCGTTGGCTACCCGTGATATTGCTGAAGA
GCTTGGCGGCGAATGGGCTGACCGCTTCCTCGTGCTTTACGGTATCGCCGCTCCCGATTCGCAGCGCATC
GCCTTCTATCGCCTTCTTGACGAGTTCTTCTGAACGCGTTAAGTCGACAATCAACCTCTGGATTACAAAA
TTTGTGAAAGATTGACTGGTATTCTTAACTATGTTGCTCCTTTTACGCTATGTGGATACGCTGCTTTAAT
GCCTTTGTATCATGCTATTGCTTCCCGTATGGCTTTCATTTTCTCCTCCTTGTATAAATCCTGGTTGCTG
TCTCTTTATGAGGAGTTGTGGCCCGTTGTCAGGCAACGTGGCGTGGTGTGCACTGTGTTTGCTGACGCAA
CCCCCACTGGTTGGGGCATTGCCACCACCTGTCAGCTCCTTTCCGGGACTTTCGCTTTCCCCCTCCCTAT
TGCCACGGCGGAACTCATCGCCGCCTGCCTTGCCCGCTGCTGGACAGGGGCTCGGCTGTTGGGCACTGAC
AATTCCGTGGTGTTGTCGGGGAAATCATCGTCCTTTCCTTGGCTGCTCGCCTGTGTTGCCACCTGGATTC
TGCGCGGGACGTCCTTCTGCTACGTCCCTTCGGCCCTCAATCCAGCGGACCTTCCTTCCCGCGGCCTGCT
GCCGGCTCTGCGGCCTCTTCCGCGTCTTCGCCTTCGCCCTCAGACGAGTCGGATCTCCCTTTGGGCCGCC
TCCCCGCGTCGACTTTAAGACCAATGACTTACAAGGCAGCTGTAGATCTTAGCCACTTTTTAAAAGAAAA
GGGGGGACTGGAAGGGCTAATTCACTCCCAACGAAGACAAGATCTGCTTTTTGCTTGTACTGGGTCTCTC
TGGTTAGACCAGATCTGAGCCTGGGAGCTCTCTGGCTAACTAGGGAACCCACTGCTTAAGCCTCAATAAA
GCTTGCCTTGAGTGCTTCAAGTAGTGTGTGCCCGTCTGTTGTGTGACTCTGGTAACTAGAGATCCCTCAG
ACCCTTTTAGTCAGTGTGGAAAATCTCTAGCAGGGCCCGTTTAAACCCGCTGATCAGCCTCGACTGTGCC
TTCTAGTTGCCAGCCATCTGTTGTTTGCCCCTCCCCCGTGCCTTCCTTGACCCTGGAAGGTGCCACTCCC
ACTGTCCTTTCCTAATAAAATGAGGAAATTGCATCGCATTGTCTGAGTAGGTGTCATTCTATTCTGGGGG
GTGGGGTGGGGCAGGACAGCAAGGGGGAGGATTGGGAAGACAATAGCAGGCATGCTGGGGATGCGGTGGG
CTCTATGGCTTCTGAGGCGGAAAGAACCAGCTGGGGCTCTAGGGGGTATCCCC
[124 nt withheld, positions 8874-8997]
C
[91 nt withheld, positions 8999-9089]
A
[49 nt withheld, positions 9091-9139]
CCTTTGACGTTGGAGTCCACGTTCTTT
[37 nt withheld, positions 9167-9203]
ACCCTATCTCGGTCTATTCTTTTGATTTATAAGGGATTTTGCCGATTTCGGCCTATTGGTTAAAAAATGA
GCTGATTTAACAAAAATTTAACGCGAATTAATTCTGTGGAATGTGTGTCAGTTAGGGTGTGGAAAGTCCC
CAGGCTCCCCAGCAGGCAGAAGTATGCAAAGCATGCATCTCAATTAGTCAGCAACCAGGTGTGGAAAGTC
CCCAGGCTCCCCAGCAGGCAGAAGTATGCAAAGCATGCATCTCAATTAGTCAGCAACCATAGTCCCGCCC
CTAACTCCGCCCATCCCGCCCCTAACTCCGCCCAGTTCCGCCCATTCTCCGCCCCATGGCTGACTAATTT
TTTTTATTTATGCAGAGGCCGAGGCCGCCTCTGCCTCTGAGCTATTCCAGAAGTAGTGAGGAGGCTTTTT
TGGAGGCCTAGGCTTTTGCAAAAAGCTCCCGGGAGCTTGTATATCCATTTTCGGATCTGATCAGCACGTG
TTGACAATTAATCATCGGCATAGTATATCGGCATAGTATAATACGACAAGGTGAGGAACTAAACCATGGC
CAAGTTGACCAGTGCCGTTCCGGTGCTCACCGCGCGCGACGTCGCCGGAGCGGTCGAGTTCTGGACCGAC
CGGCTCGGGTTCTCCCGGGACTTCGTGGAGGACGACTTCGCCGGTGTGGTCCGGGACGACGTGACCCTGT
TCATCAGCGCGGTCCAGGACCAGGTGGTGCCGGACAACACCCTGGCCTGGGTGTGGGTGCGCGGCCTGGA
CGAGCTGTACGCCGAGTGGTCGGAGGTCGTGTCCACGAACTTCCGGGACGCCTCCGGGCCGGCCATGACC
GAGATCGGCGAGCAGCCGTGGGGGCGGGAGTTCGCCCTGCGCGACCCGGCCGGCAACTGCGTGCACTTCG
TGGCCGAGGAGCAGGACTGACACGTGCTACGAGATTTCGATTCCACCGCCGCCTTCTATGAAAGGTTGGG
CTTCGGAATCGTTTTCCGGGACGCCGGCTGGATGATCCTCCAGCGCGGGGATCTCATGCTGGAGTTCTTC
GCCCACCCCAACTTGTTTATTGCAGCTTATAATGGTTACAAATAAAGCAATAGCATCACAAATTTCACAA
ATAAAGCATTTTTTTCACTGCATTCTAGTTGTGGTTTGTCCAAACTCATCAATGTATCTTATCATGTCTG
TATACCGTCGACCTCTAGCTAGAGCTTGGCGTAATCATGGTCATAGCTGTTTCCTGTGTGAAATTGTTAT
CCGCTCACAATTCCACACAACATACGAGCCGGAAGCATAAAGTGTAAAGCCTGGGGTGCCTAATGAGTGA
GCTAACTCACATTAATTGCGTTGCGCTCACTGCCCGCTTTCCAGTCGGGAAACCTGTCGTGCCAGCTGCA
TTAATGAATCGGCCAACGCGCGGGGAGAGGCGGTTTGCGTATTGGGCGCTCTTCCGCTTCCTCGCTCACT
GACTCGCTGCGCTCGGTCGTTCGGCTGCGGCGAGCGGTATCAGCTCACTCAAAGGCGGTAATACGGTTAT
CCACAGAATCAGGGGATAACGCAGGAAAGAACATGTGAGCAAAAGGCCAGCAAAAGGCCAGGAACCGTAA
AAAGGCCGCGTTGCTGGCGTTTTTCCATAGGCTCCGCCCCCCTGACGAGCATCACAAAAATCGACGCTCA
AGTCAGAGGTGGCGAAACCCGACAGGACTATAAAGATACCAGGCGTTTCCCCCTGGAAGCTCCCTCGTGC
GCTCTCCTGTTCCGACCCTGCCGCTTACCGGATACCTGTCCGCCTTTCTCCCTTCGGGAAGCGTGGCGCT
TTCTCATAGCTCACGCTGTAGGTATCTCAGTTCGGTGTAGGTCGTTCGCTCCAAGCTGGGCTGTGTGCAC
GAACCCCCCGTTCAGCCCGACCGCTGCGCCTTATCCGGTAACTATCGTCTTGAGTCCAACCCGGTAAGAC
ACGACTTATCGCCACTGGCAGCAGCCACTGGTAACAGGATTAGCAGAGCGAGGTATGTAGGCGGTGCTAC
AGAGTTCTTGAAGTGGTGGCCTAACTACGGCTACACTAGAAGAACAGTATTTGGTATCTGCGCTCTGCTG
AAGCCAGTTACCTTCGGAAAAAGAGTTGGTAGCTCTTGATCCGGCAAACAAACCACCGCTGGTAGCGGTG
GTTTTTTTGTTTGCAAGCAGCAGATTACGCGCAGAAAAAAAGGATCTCAAGAAGATCCTTTGATCTTTTC
TACGGGGTCTGACGCTCAGTGGAACGAAAACTCACGTTAAGGGATTTTGGTCATGAGATTATCAAAAAGG
ATCTTCACCTAGATCCTTTTAAATTAAAAATGAAGTTTTAAATCAATCTAAAGTATATATGAGTAAACTT
GGTCTGACAGTTACCAATGCTTAATCAGTGAGGCACCTATCTCAGCGATCTGTCTATTTCGTTCATCCAT
AGTTGCCTGACTCCCCGTCGTGTAGATAACTACGATACGGGAGGGCTTACCATCTGGCCCCAGTGCTGCA
ATGATACCGCGAGACCCACGCTCACCGGCTCCAGATTTATCAGCAATAAACCAGCCAGCCGGAAGGGCCG
AGCGCAGAAGTGGTCCTGCAACTTTATCCGCCTCCATCCAGTCTATTAATTGTTGCCGGGAAGCTAGAGT
AAGTAGTTCGCCAGTTAATAGTTTGCGCAACGTTGTTGCCATTGCTACAGGCATCGTGGTGTCACGCTCG
TCGTTTGGTATGGCTTCATTCAGCTCCGGTTCCCAACGATCAAGGCGAGTTACATGATCCCCCATGTTGT
GCAAAAAAGCGGTTAGCTCCTTCGGTCCTCCGATCGTTGTCAGAAGTAAGTTGGCCGCAGTGTTATCACT
CATGGTTATGGCAGCACTGCATAATTCTCTTACTGTCATGCCATCCGTAAGATGCTTTTCTGTGACTGGT
GAGTACTCAACCAAGTCATTCTGAGAATAGTGTATGCGGCGACCGAGTTGCTCTTGCCCGGCGTCAATAC
GGGATAATACCGCGCCACATAGCAGAACTTTAAAAGTGCTCATCATTGGAAAACGTTCTTCGGGGCGAAA
ACTCTCAAGGATCTTACCGCTGTTGAGATCCAGTTCGATGTAACCCACTCGTGCACCCAACTGATCTTCA
GCATCTTTTACTTTCACCAGCGTTTCTGGGTGAGCAAAAACAGGAAGGCAAAATGCCGCAAAAAAGGGAA
TAAGGGCGACACGGAAATGTTGAATACTCATACTCTTCCTTTTTCAATATTATTGAAGCATTTATCAGGG
TTATTGTCTCATGAGCGGATACATATTTGAATGTATTTAGAAAAATAAACAAATAGGGGTTCCGCGCACA
TTTCCCCGAAAAGTGCCACCTGACGTCGACGGATCGGGAGATCTCCCGATCCCCTATGGTGCACTCTCAG
TACAATCTGCTCTGATGCCGCATAGTTAAGCCAGTATCTGCTCCCTGCTTGTGTGTTGGAGGTCGCTGAG
TAGTGCGCGAGCAAAATTTAAGCTACAACAAGGCAAGGCTTGACCGACAATTGCATGAAGAATCTGCTTA
GGGTTAGGCGTTTTGCGCTGCTTCGCGATGTACGGGCCAGATATACGCGCGCGTTGACATTGATTATTGA
CTAGTTATTAATAGTAATCAATTACGGGGTCATTAGTTCATAGCCCATATATGGAGTTCCGCGTTACATA
ACTTACGGTAAATGGCCCGCCTGGCTGACCGCCCAACGACCCCCGCCCATTGACGTCAATAATGACGTAT
GTTCCCATAGTAACGCCAATAGGGACTTTCCATTGACGTCAATGGGTGGAGTATTTACGGTAAACTGCCC
ACTTGGCAGTACATCAAGTGTATCATATGCCAAGTACGCCCCCTATTGACGTCAATGACGGTAAATGGCC
CGCCTGGCATTATGCCCAGTACATGACCTTATGGGACTTTCCTACTTGGCAGTACATCTACGTATTAGTC
ATCGCTATTACCATGGTGA
Features (pLannotate 1.2.2; 33 found; start..end, strand, type, name):
    214..394     +  LTR            5' LTR (truncated): truncated 5' long terminal repeat (LTR) from HIV-1
    441..566     +  misc_feature   HIV-1 Ψ: packaging signal of human immunodeficiency virus type 1
    550..913     +  CDS            HIV-1 gag (fragment): gag protein from human immunodeficiency virus 1; gag
   1059..1292    +  misc_feature   RRE: The Rev response element (RRE) of HIV-1 allows for Rev-dependent mRNA export from the nucleus to the cytoplasm.
   1669..1769    +  CDS            Rev (fragment): human immunodeficiency virus 1 (HIV-1) Rev protein; rev; enhances nuclear export of unspliced and incompletely spliced viral mRNAs
   1819..1936    +  misc_feature   cPPT/CTS: central polypurine tract and central termination sequence of HIV-1
   1987..2227    +  promoter       U6 promoter: RNA polymerase III promoter for human U6 snRNA
   2257..2332    +  misc_RNA       gRNA scaffold: guide RNA scaffold for the Streptococcus pyogenes CRISPR/Cas9 system
   2350..2368    +  CDS            small t antigen (fragment): SV40 (simian virus 40) small t antigen
   2394..2605    +  promoter       EF-1α core promoter: core promoter for human elongation factor EF-1α
   2630..6733    +  CDS            Cas9: Cas9 (Csn1) endonuclease from the Streptococcus pyogenes Type II CRISPR/Cas system generates RNA-guided double strand breaks in DNA
   6871..7663    +  CDS            NeoR/KanR (fragment): aminoglycoside phosphotransferase from Tn5; aph(3')-II (or nptII); confers resistance to neomycin, kanamycin, and G418 (Geneticin®)
   7679..8267    +  misc_feature   WPRE: woodchuck hepatitis virus posttranscriptional regulatory element
   8318..8337    +  misc_feature   cPPT/CTS (fragment): central polypurine tract and central termination sequence of HIV-1
   8339..8572    +  LTR            3' LTR (ΔU3): self-inactivating 3' long terminal repeat (LTR) from HIV-1
   8604..8828    +  polyA_signal   bGH poly(A) signal: bovine growth hormone polyadenylation signal
   8832..8853    +  promoter       SV40 promoter (fragment): SV40 enhancer and early promoter
   8874..9302    +  rep_origin     f1 ori (sequence partly withheld): f1 bacteriophage origin of replication; arrow indicates direction of (+) strand synthesis
   9316..9645    +  promoter       SV40 promoter: SV40 enhancer and early promoter
   9693..9740    +  promoter       EM7 promoter: synthetic bacterial promoter&nbsp
   9759..10133   +  CDS            BleoR: antibiotic-binding protein; Sh ble from Streptoalloteichus hindustanus; confers resistance to bleomycin, phleomycin, and Zeocin™
  10143..10268   +  CDS            ble (fragment): BLE_KLEPN - Experimental evidence at protein level: Swiss-Prot protein existence level 1. Binding protein with a strong affinity to the bleomycin family of antibiotics. Binds to CL990; an antimitotic-antibiotic compound. From Klebsiella pneumoniae.
  10263..10384   +  polyA_signal   SV40 poly(A) signal: SV40 polyadenylation signal
  10455..10477   -  protein_bind   lac operator (fragment): The lac repressor binds to the lac operator to inhibit transcription in E. coli. This inhibition can be relieved by adding lactose or isopropyl-β-D-thiogalactopyranoside (IPTG). lac repressor encoded by lacI
  10481..10511   -  promoter       lac promoter: promoter for the E. coli lac operon
  10526..10547   -  protein_bind   CAP binding site: CAP binding activates transcription in the presence of cAMP. E. coli catabolite activator protein
  10560..10652   -  CDS            lacI (fragment): lac repressor; lacI; The lac repressor binds to the lac operator to inhibit transcription in E. coli. This inhibition can be relieved by adding lactose or isopropyl-β-D-thiogalactopyranoside (IPTG).
  10835..11423   -  rep_origin     ori: high-copy-number ColE1/pMB1/pBR322/pUC origin of replication
  11594..12454   -  CDS            AmpR: β-lactamase; bla; confers resistance to ampicillin, carbenicillin, and related antibiotics
  12455..12559   -  promoter       AmpR promoter: bla
  12618..12670   -  misc_feature   bom (fragment): basis of mobility region from pBR322
  12829..13208   +  enhancer       CMV enhancer: human cytomegalovirus immediate early enhancer
  13209..196     +  promoter       CMV promoter (across the origin): human cytomegalovirus (CMV) immediate early promoter
