[The description below was written by a language model from this plasmid's Addgene catalogue record and pLannotate feature annotations shown in this document.]
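Description:
p8391 LentiCRISPRv2 Neo sgPTPN14-1 is an all-in-one lentiviral CRISPR/Cas9 vector built on the pLentiCRISPR v2 backbone, in a version carrying neomycin resistance as the mammalian selection marker. It is about 13.2 kb and is propagated in E. coli through a high-copy ColE1/pUC-type origin with ampicillin resistance. An f1 origin and an SV40/EM7-driven bleomycin (Zeocin) resistance cassette are also annotated in the plasmid backbone, outside the region that is packaged into virus.

The transfer cassette has a third-generation, self-inactivating layout. A CMV enhancer/promoter is fused to a truncated HIV-1 5' LTR and drives genomic RNA production in packaging cells. It is followed by the Ψ packaging signal with a gag fragment, the RRE for Rev-dependent nuclear export, the cPPT/CTS, and a ΔU3 3' LTR that disables LTR promoter activity after integration. A bGH polyadenylation signal lies downstream.

Between the LTRs, a human U6 RNA polymerase III promoter expresses a single guide RNA, made up of a 20-nt spacer directed against human PTPN14 joined to the Streptococcus pyogenes gRNA scaffold. Downstream, the EF-1α core promoter drives S. pyogenes Cas9, followed by the NeoR coding sequence and a WPRE to enhance transcript expression. The feature table does not annotate the element linking Cas9 to NeoR, so how the two are co-expressed is not stated in the record.

Transduced cells can be selected with G418 and express both nuclease and guide from one integrated provirus. The construct is intended for targeting the PTPN14 locus in human cells. The associated work concerns HPV18 E7, PTPN14 degradation and LATS1/YAP1 signalling.
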