Addgene plasmid #221651: p8391 LentiCRISPRv2 Neo sgPTPN14-1
Purpose: Expression of sgRNA targeting the locus of human PTPN14
Depositing lab: Elizabeth White. Depositing organization: University of Pennsylvania. Publication: HPV18 E7 inhibits LATS1 kinase and activates YAP1 by degrading PTPN14. Blakely WJ, Hatterschide J, White EA. mBio. 2024 Sep 9:e0181124. doi: 10.1128/mbio.01811-24. PubMed 39248565.
Backbone
  Vector backbone: pLentiCRISPR v2
  Backbone manufacturer: Feng Zhang (Addgene #52961)
  Vector type: Lentiviral, CRISPR
  Selectable markers: Neomycin (select with G418)
Growth in bacteria
  Bacterial resistance: Ampicillin, 100 μg/mL
  Growth temperature: 37°C
  Growth strain: NEB Stable
  Copy number: High Copy
Gene/Insert
  Gene/Insert name: sgPTPN14-1
  gRNA/shRNA sequence: CATGACTGTCTCATAATCGG
  Species: H. sapiens (human)
  Entrez Gene: PTPN14 (a.k.a. CATLPH, PEZ, PTP36, PTPD2)
  Cloning method: Restriction Enzyme; 5′ cloning site unknown (unknown if destroyed)
Terms and licenses: Academic/Nonprofit Terms; Industry Terms: Not Available to Industry
Depositor comments: Please visit https://doi.org/10.1101/2024.03.07.583953 for bioRxiv preprint.
How to cite: p8391 LentiCRISPRv2 Neo sgPTPN14-1 was a gift from Elizabeth White (Addgene plasmid # 221651 ; http://n2t.net/addgene:221651 ; RRID:Addgene_221651)
